Addgene plasmid #110300: pSpCas9(BB)-2A-Neo_h53BP1_gRNA_D
Purpose: Expresssion of Cas9-T2A-neomycin resistant gene and a gRNA targeting exon 10 of human 53BP1
Depositing lab: Chris Kok-Lung Chan. Publication: PLK1 facilitates chromosome biorientation by suppressing centromere disintegration driven by BLM-mediated unwinding and spindle pulling. Addis Jones O, Tiwari A, Olukoga T, Herbert A, Chan KL. Nat Commun. 2019 Jun 28;10(1):2861. doi: 10.1038/s41467-019-10938-y. PubMed 31253795.
Backbone
  Vector backbone: pSpCas9(BB)-2A-Puro (PX459)
  Backbone manufacturer: Feng Zhang, Addgene plasmid #48139
  Modifications to backbone: Puromycin is replaced by Neomycin resistant gene
  Vector type: Mammalian Expression
  Selectable markers: Neomycin (select with G418)
Growth in bacteria
  Bacterial resistance: Ampicillin, 100 μg/mL
  Growth temperature: 37°C
  Growth strain: DH5alpha
  Copy number: High Copy
Gene/Insert
  Gene/Insert name: p53-binding protein 1
  gRNA/shRNA sequence: GGACTGCTAGGAACGATAAA
  Species: H. sapiens (human)
  Entrez Gene: TP53BP1 (a.k.a. 53BP1, TDRD30, p202, p53BP1)
  Cloning method: Restriction Enzyme; 5′ cloning site unknown (unknown if destroyed); 3′ cloning site unknown (unknown if destroyed)
  Sequencing primers: 5′ unknown
Terms and licenses: Academic/Nonprofit Terms; Industry Terms: Not Available to Industry
How to cite: pSpCas9(BB)-2A-Neo_h53BP1_gRNA_D was a gift from Chris Kok-Lung Chan (Addgene plasmid # 110300 ; http://n2t.net/addgene:110300 ; RRID:Addgene_110300)
