[The description below was written by a language model from this plasmid's Addgene catalogue record and pLannotate feature annotations shown in this document.]
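Description:
pSpCas9(BB)-2A-Neo_h53BP1_gRNA_D is an all-in-one mammalian CRISPR/Cas9 expression plasmid of about 9.4 kb, derived from pSpCas9(BB)-2A-Puro (PX459) by replacing the puromycin resistance gene with a neomycin resistance gene. It is propagated in E. coli as a high-copy plasmid through a ColE1/pUC-type origin and selected with ampicillin via the β-lactamase gene and its own promoter. An f1 phage origin is also present. A single annotated AAV2 ITR and small bom and rop fragments appear to be backbone remnants rather than functional modules. With only one ITR annotated, nothing in the record suggests the plasmid is meant for AAV packaging.

The plasmid carries two expression units. A human U6 RNA polymerase III promoter drives a single guide RNA, made up of a 20-nt spacer targeting exon 10 of human TP53BP1 (53BP1) fused to the Streptococcus pyogenes gRNA scaffold. A second partial scaffold fragment is annotated just downstream. The second unit uses a hybrid CMV enhancer/chicken β-actin promoter with a hybrid intron to express S. pyogenes Cas9. The annotation splits Cas9 into contiguous N- and C-terminal portions, and a nucleoplasmin nuclear localisation signal follows them. According to the catalogue entry, Cas9 is joined through a T2A self-cleaving peptide to NeoR/KanR (aminoglycoside phosphotransferase), although the T2A itself is not annotated in the feature table. The transcript ends at a bGH polyadenylation signal. Because Cas9 and the marker are translated from one transcript, G418 selection enriches for transfected cells that express the nuclease. The construct is intended for Cas9-mediated cutting of the 53BP1 locus in human cells, presumably to disrupt the gene.
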