Features (pLannotate 1.2.2; 19 found; start..end, strand, type, name):
      1..241     +  promoter       U6 promoter: RNA polymerase III promoter for human U6 snRNA
    270..345     +  misc_RNA       gRNA scaffold: guide RNA scaffold for the Streptococcus pyogenes CRISPR/Cas9 system
    352..395     +  misc_RNA       gRNA scaffold (fragment): guide RNA scaffold for the Streptococcus pyogenes CRISPR/Cas9 system
    442..727     +  enhancer       CMV enhancer: human cytomegalovirus immediate early enhancer; contains an 18-bp deletion relative to the standard CMV enhancer
    729..1006    +  promoter       chicken β-actin promoter: No description available
   1007..1234    +  intron         hybrid intron: hybrid between chicken β-actin (CBA) and minute virus of mice (MMV) introns (Gray et al., 2011)
   1372..2973    +  CDS            Cas9(N): N-terminal portion of Streptococcus pyogenes Cas9 (Zetsche et al., 2015)
   2974..5472    +  CDS            Cas9(C): C-terminal portion of Streptococcus pyogenes Cas9 (Zetsche et al., 2015)
   5473..5520    +  CDS            nucleoplasmin NLS: bipartite nuclear localization signal from nucleoplasmin
   5590..6393    +  CDS            NeoR/KanR: aminoglycoside phosphotransferase from Tn5; aph(3')-II (or nptII); confers resistance to neomycin, kanamycin, and G418 (Geneticin®)
   6427..6538    +  polyA_signal   bGH poly(A) signal: bovine growth hormone polyadenylation signal
   6643..6783    +  repeat_region  AAV2 ITR: inverted terminal repeat of adeno-associated virus serotype 2 inverted
   6788..6839    -  misc_feature   bom (fragment): basis of mobility region from pBR322
   6858..7313    +  rep_origin     f1 ori (sequence partly withheld): f1 bacteriophage origin of replication; arrow indicates direction of (+) strand synthesis
   7314..7363    -  misc_feature   bom (fragment): basis of mobility region from pBR322
   7465..7500    -  CDS            rop (fragment): Rop protein, which maintains plasmids at low copy number; rop
   7595..7699    +  promoter       AmpR promoter: bla
   7700..8560    +  CDS            AmpR: β-lactamase; bla; confers resistance to ampicillin, carbenicillin, and related antibiotics
   8731..9319    +  rep_origin     ori: high-copy-number ColE1/pMB1/pBR322/pUC origin of replication
>Addgene plasmid #110300 | pSpCas9(BB)-2A-Neo_h53BP1_gRNA_D | addgene full sequence | sequence record 211204 | Addgene NGS Result
GAGGGCCTATTTCCCATGATTCCTTCATATTTGCATATACGATACAAGGCTGTTAGAGAGATAATTGGAA
TTAATTTGACTGTAAACACAAAGATATTAGTACAAAATACGTGACGTAGAAAGTAATAATTTCTTGGGTA
GTTTGCAGTTTTAAAATTATGTTTTAAAATGGACTATCATATGCTTACCGTAACTTGAAAGTATTTCGAT
TTCTTGGCTTTATATATCTTGTGGAAAGGACGAAACACCGGACTGCTAGGAACGATAAAGTTTTAGAGCT
AGAAATAGCAAGTTAAAATAAGGCTAGTCCGTTATCAACTTGAAAAAGTGGCACCGAGTCGGTGCTTTTT
TGTTTTAGAGCTAGAAATAGCAAGTTAAAATAAGGCTAGTCCGTTTTTAGCGCGTGCGCCAATTCTGCAG
ACAAATGGCTCTAGAGGTACCCGTTACATAACTTACGGTAAATGGCCCGCCTGGCTGACCGCCCAACGAC
CCCCGCCCATTGACGTCAATAGTAACGCCAATAGGGACTTTCCATTGACGTCAATGGGTGGAGTATTTAC
GGTAAACTGCCCACTTGGCAGTACATCAAGTGTATCATATGCCAAGTACGCCCCCTATTGACGTCAATGA
CGGTAAATGGCCCGCCTGGCATTGTGCCCAGTACATGACCTTATGGGACTTTCCTACTTGGCAGTACATC
TACGTATTAGTCATCGCTATTACCATGGTCGAGGTGAGCCCCACGTTCTGCTTCACTCTCCCCATCTCCC
CCCCCTCCCCACCCCCAATTTTGTATTTATTTATTTTTTAATTATTTTGTGCAGCGATGGGGGCGGGGGG
GGGGGGGGGGCGCGCGCCRGGSGGGGSGGGGSGGGGSGRGGGGSGGGGSGGGGCGAGGCGGAGAGGTGCG
GCGGCAGCCAATCAGAGCGGCGCGCTCCGAAAGTTTCCTTTTATGGCGAGGCGGCGGCGGCGGCGGCCCT
ATAAAAAGCGAAGCGCGCGGCGGGCGGGAGTCGCTGCGCGCTGCCTTCGCCCCGTGCCCCGCTCCGCCGC
CGCCTCGCGCCGCCCGCCCCGGCTCTGACTGACCGCGTTACTCCCACAGGTGAGCGGGCGGGACGGCCCT
TCTCCTCCGGGCTGTAATTAGCTGAGCAAGAGGTAAGGGTTTAAGGGATGGTTGGTTGGTGGGGTATTAA
TGTTTAATTACCTGGAGCACCTGCCTGAAATCACTTTTTTTCAGGTTGGACCGGTGCCACCATGGACTAT
AAGGACCACGACGGAGACTACAAGGATCATGATATTGATTACAAAGACGATGACGATAAGATGGCCCCAA
AGAAGAAGCGGAAGGTCGGTATCCACGGAGTCCCAGCAGCCGACAAGAAGTACAGCATCGGCCTGGACAT
CGGCACCAACTCTGTGGGCTGGGCCGTGATCACCGACGAGTACAAGGTGCCCAGCAAGAAATTCAAGGTG
CTGGGCAACACCGACCGGCACAGCATCAAGAAGAACCTGATCGGAGCCCTGCTGTTCGACAGCGGCGAAA
CAGCCGAGGCCACCCGGCTGAAGAGAACCGCCAGAAGAAGATACACCAGACGGAAGAACCGGATCTGCTA
TCTGCAAGAGATCTTCAGCAACGAGATGGCCAAGGTGGACGACAGCTTCTTCCACAGACTGGAAGAGTCC
TTCCTGGTGGAAGAGGATAAGAAGCACGAGCGGCACCCCATCTTCGGCAACATCGTGGACGAGGTGGCCT
ACCACGAGAAGTACCCCACCATCTACCACCTGAGAAAGAAACTGGTGGACAGCACCGACAAGGCCGACCT
GCGGCTGATCTATCTGGCCCTGGCCCACATGATCAAGTTCCGGGGCCACTTCCTGATCGAGGGCGACCTG
AACCCCGACAACAGCGACGTGGACAAGCTGTTCATCCAGCTGGTGCAGACCTACAACCAGCTGTTCGAGG
AAAACCCCATCAACGCCAGCGGCGTGGACGCCAAGGCCATCCTGTCTGCCAGACTGAGCAAGAGCAGACG
GCTGGAAAATCTGATCGCCCAGCTGCCCGGCGAGAAGAAGAATGGCCTGTTCGGAAACCTGATTGCCCTG
AGCCTGGGCCTGACCCCCAACTTCAAGAGCAACTTCGACCTGGCCGAGGATGCCAAACTGCAGCTGAGCA
AGGACACCTACGACGACGACCTGGACAACCTGCTGGCCCAGATCGGCGACCAGTACGCCGACCTGTTTCT
GGCCGCCAAGAACCTGTCCGACGCCATCCTGCTGAGCGACATCCTGAGAGTGAACACCGAGATCACCAAG
GCCCCCCTGAGCGCCTCTATGATCAAGAGATACGACGAGCACCACCAGGACCTGACCCTGCTGAAAGCTC
TCGTGCGGCAGCAGCTGCCTGAGAAGTACAAAGAGATTTTCTTCGACCAGAGCAAGAACGGCTACGCCGG
CTACATTGACGGCGGAGCCAGCCAGGAAGAGTTCTACAAGTTCATCAAGCCCATCCTGGAAAAGATGGAC
GGCACCGAGGAACTGCTCGTGAAGCTGAACAGAGAGGACCTGCTGCGGAAGCAGCGGACCTTCGACAACG
GCAGCATCCCCCACCAGATCCACCTGGGAGAGCTGCACGCCATTCTGCGGCGGCAGGAAGATTTTTACCC
ATTCCTGAAGGACAACCGGGAAAAGATCGAGAAGATCCTGACCTTCCGCATCCCCTACTACGTGGGCCCT
CTGGCCAGGGGAAACAGCAGATTCGCCTGGATGACCAGAAAGAGCGAGGAAACCATCACCCCCTGGAACT
TCGAGGAAGTGGTGGACAAGGGCGCTTCCGCCCAGAGCTTCATCGAGCGGATGACCAACTTCGATAAGAA
CCTGCCCAACGAGAAGGTGCTGCCCAAGCACAGCCTGCTGTACGAGTACTTCACCGTGTATAACGAGCTG
ACCAAAGTGAAATACGTGACCGAGGGAATGAGAAAGCCCGCCTTCCTGAGCGGCGAGCAGAAAAAGGCCA
TCGTGGACCTGCTGTTCAAGACCAACCGGAAAGTGACCGTGAAGCAGCTGAAAGAGGACTACTTCAAGAA
AATCGAGTGCTTCGACTCCGTGGAAATCTCCGGCGTGGAAGATCGGTTCAACGCCTCCCTGGGCACATAC
CACGATCTGCTGAAAATTATCAAGGACAAGGACTTCCTGGACAATGAGGAAAACGAGGACATTCTGGAAG
ATATCGTGCTGACCCTGACACTGTTTGAGGACAGAGAGATGATCGAGGAACGGCTGAAAACCTATGCCCA
CCTGTTCGACGACAAAGTGATGAAGCAGCTGAAGCGGCGGAGATACACCGGCTGGGGCAGGCTGAGCCGG
AAGCTGATCAACGGCATCCGGGACAAGCAGTCCGGCAAGACAATCCTGGATTTCCTGAAGTCCGACGGCT
TCGCCAACAGAAACTTCATGCAGCTGATCCACGACGACAGCCTGACCTTTAAAGAGGACATCCAGAAAGC
CCAGGTGTCCGGCCAGGGCGATAGCCTGCACGAGCACATTGCCAATCTGGCCGGCAGCCCCGCCATTAAG
AAGGGCATCCTGCAGACAGTGAAGGTGGTGGACGAGCTCGTGAAAGTGATGGGCCGGCACAAGCCCGAGA
ACATCGTGATCGAAATGGCCAGAGAGAACCAGACCACCCAGAAGGGACAGAAGAACAGCCGCGAGAGAAT
GAAGCGGATCGAAGAGGGCATCAAAGAGCTGGGCAGCCAGATCCTGAAAGAACACCCCGTGGAAAACACC
CAGCTGCAGAACGAGAAGCTGTACCTGTACTACCTGCAGAATGGGCGGGATATGTACGTGGACCAGGAAC
TGGACATCAACCGGCTGTCCGACTACGATGTGGACCATATCGTGCCTCAGAGCTTTCTGAAGGACGACTC
CATCGACAACAAGGTGCTGACCAGAAGCGACAAGAACCGGGGCAAGAGCGACAACGTGCCCTCCGAAGAG
GTCGTGAAGAAGATGAAGAACTACTGGCGGCAGCTGCTGAACGCCAAGCTGATTACCCAGAGAAAGTTCG
ACAATCTGACCAAGGCCGAGAGAGGCGGCCTGAGCGAACTGGATAAGGCCGGCTTCATCAAGAGACAGCT
GGTGGAAACCCGGCAGATCACAAAGCACGTGGCACAGATCCTGGACTCCCGGATGAACACTAAGTACGAC
GAGAATGACAAGCTGATCCGGGAAGTGAAAGTGATCACCCTGAAGTCCAAGCTGGTGTCCGATTTCCGGA
AGGATTTCCAGTTTTACAAAGTGCGCGAGATCAACAACTACCACCACGCCCACGACGCCTACCTGAACGC
CGTCGTGGGAACCGCCCTGATCAAAAAGTACCCTAAGCTGGAAAGCGAGTTCGTGTACGGCGACTACAAG
GTGTACGACGTGCGGAAGATGATCGCCAAGAGCGAGCAGGAAATCGGCAAGGCTACCGCCAAGTACTTCT
TCTACAGCAACATCATGAACTTTTTCAAGACCGAGATTACCCTGGCCAACGGCGAGATCCGGAAGCGGCC
TCTGATCGAGACAAACGGCGAAACCGGGGAGATCGTGTGGGATAAGGGCCGGGATTTTGCCACCGTGCGG
AAAGTGCTGAGCATGCCCCAAGTGAATATCGTGAAAAAGACCGAGGTGCAGACAGGCGGCTTCAGCAAAG
AGTCTATCCTGCCCAAGAGGAACAGCGATAAGCTGATCGCCAGAAAGAAGGACTGGGACCCTAAGAAGTA
CGGCGGCTTCGACAGCCCCACCGTGGCCTATTCTGTGCTGGTGGTGGCCAAAGTGGAAAAGGGCAAGTCC
AAGAAACTGAAGAGTGTGAAAGAGCTGCTGGGGATCACCATCATGGAAAGAAGCAGCTTCGAGAAGAATC
CCATCGACTTTCTGGAAGCCAAGGGCTACAAAGAAGTGAAAAAGGACCTGATCATCAAGCTGCCTAAGTA
CTCCCTGTTCGAGCTGGAAAACGGCCGGAAGAGAATGCTGGCCTCTGCCGGCGAACTGCAGAAGGGAAAC
GAACTGGCCCTGCCCTCCAAATATGTGAACTTCCTGTACCTGGCCAGCCACTATGAGAAGCTGAAGGGCT
CCCCCGAGGATAATGAGCAGAAACAGCTGTTTGTGGAACAGCACAAGCACTACCTGGACGAGATCATCGA
GCAGATCAGCGAGTTCTCCAAGAGAGTGATCCTGGCCGACGCTAATCTGGACAAAGTGCTGTCCGCCTAC
AACAAGCACCGGGATAAGCCCATCAGAGAGCAGGCCGAGAATATCATCCACCTGTTTACCCTGACCAATC
TGGGAGCCCCTGCCGCCTTCAAGTACTTTGACACCACCATCGACCGGAAGAGGTACACCAGCACCAAAGA
GGTGCTGGACGCCACCCTGATCCACCAGAGCATCACCGGCCTGTACGAGACACGGATCGACCTGTCTCAG
CTGGGAGGCGACAAAAGGCCGGCGGCCACGAAAAAGGCCGGCCAGGCAAAAAAGAAAAAGGAATTCGGCA
GTGGAGAGGGCCGCGGCAGCCTGCTGACCTGCGGCGACGTGGAGGAGAACCCCGGGCCCATGGGATCGGC
CATTGAACAAGATGGATTGCACGCAGGTTCTCCGGCCGCTTGGGTGGAGAGGCTATTCGGCTATGACTGG
GCACAACAGACAATCGGCTGCTCTGATGCCGCCGTGTTCCGGCTGTCAGCGCAGGGGCGCCCGGTTCTTT
TTGTCAAGACCGACCTGTCCGGTGCCCTGAATGAACTGCAGGACGAGGCAGCGCGGCTATCGTGGCTGGC
CACGACGGGCGTTCCTTGCGCAGCTGTGCTCGACGTTGTCACTGAAGCGGGAAGGGACTGGCTGCTATTG
GGCGAAGTGCCGGGGCAGGATCTCCTGTCATCTCACCTTGCTCCTGCCGAGAAAGTATCCATCATGGCTG
ATGCAATGCGGCGGCTGCATACGCTTGATCCGGCTACCTGCCCATTCGACCACCAAGCGAAACATCGCAT
CGAGCGAGCACGTACTCGGATGGAAGCCGGTCTTGTCGATCAGGATGATCTGGACGAAGAGCATCAGGGG
CTCGCGCCAGCCGAACTGTTCGCCAGGCTCAAGGCGCGCATGCCCGACGGCGAGGATCTCGTCGTGACCC
ATGGCGATGCCTGCTTGCCGAATATCATGGTGGAAAATGGCCGCTTTTCTGGATTCATCGACTGTGGCCG
GCTGGGTGTGGCGGACCGCTATCAGGACATAGCGTTGGCTACCCGTGATATTGCTGAAGAGCTTGGCGGC
GAATGGGCTGACCGCTTCCTCGTGCTTTACGGTATCGCCGCTCCCGATTCGCAGCGCATCGCCTTCTATC
GCCTTCTTGACGAGTTCTTCTGAGAATTCTAACTAGAGCTCGCTGATCAGCCTCGACTGTGCCTTCTAGT
TGCCAGCCATCTGTTGTTTGCCCCTCCCCCGTGCCTTCCTTGACCCTGGAAGGTGCCACTCCCACTGTCC
TTTCCTAATAAAATGAGGAAATTGCATCGCATTGTCTGAGTAGGTGTCATTCTATTCTGGGGGGTGGGGT
GGGGCAGGACAGCAAGGGGGAGGATTGGGAAGAGAATAGCAGGCATGCTGGGGAGCGGCCGCAGGAACCC
CTAGTGATGGAGTTGGCCACTCCCTCTCTGCGCGCTCGCTCGCTCACTGAGGCCGGGCGACCAAAGGTCG
CCCGACGCCCGGGCTTTGCCCGGGCGGCCTCAGTGAGCGAGCGAGCGCGCAGCTGCCTGCAGGGGCGCCT
GATGCGGTATTTTCTCCTTACGCATCTGTGCGGTATTTCACACCGCATA
[95 nt withheld, positions 6840-6934]
T
[46 nt withheld, positions 6936-6981]
C
[141 nt withheld, positions 6983-7123]
CCTTTGACGTTGGAGTCCACGTTCTTT
[37 nt withheld, positions 7151-7187]
ACTCTATCTCGGGCTATTCTTTTGATTTATAAGGGATTTTGCCGATTTCGGTCTATTGGTTAAAAAATGA
GCTGATTTAACAAAAATTTAACGCGAATTTTAACAAAATATTAACGTTTACAATTTTATGGTGCACTCTC
AGTACAATCTGCTCTGATGCCGCATAGTTAAGCCAGCCCCGACACCCGCCAACACCCGCTGACGCGCCCT
GACGGGCTTGTCTGCTCCCGGCATCCGCTTACAGACAAGCTGTGACCGTCTCCGGGAGCTGCATGTGTCA
GAGGTTTTCACCGTCATCACCGAAACGCGCGAGACGAAAGGGCCTCGTGATACGCCTATTTTTATAGGTT
AATGTCATGATAATAATGGTTTCTTAGACGTCAGGTGGCACTTTTCGGGGAAATGTGCGCGGAACCCCTA
TTTGTTTATTTTTCTAAATACATTCAAATATGTATCCGCTCATGAGACAATAACCCTGATAAATGCTTCA
ATAATATTGAAAAAGGAAGAGTATGAGTATTCAACATTTCCGTGTCGCCCTTATTCCCTTTTTTGCGGCA
TTTTGCCTTCCTGTTTTTGCTCACCCAGAAACGCTGGTGAAAGTAAAAGATGCTGAAGATCAGTTGGGTG
CACGAGTGGGTTACATCGAACTGGATCTCAACAGCGGTAAGATCCTTGAGAGTTTTCGCCCCGAAGAACG
TTTTCCAATGATGAGCACTTTTAAAGTTCTGCTATGTGGCGCGGTATTATCCCGTATTGACGCCGGGCAA
GAGCAACTCGGTCGCCGCATACACTATTCTCAGAATGACTTGGTTGAGTACTCACCAGTCACAGAAAAGC
ATCTTACGGATGGCATGACAGTAAGAGAATTATGCAGTGCTGCCATAACCATGAGTGATAACACTGCGGC
CAACTTACTTCTGACAACGATCGGAGGACCGAAGGAGCTAACCGCTTTTTTGCACAACATGGGGGATCAT
GTAACTCGCCTTGATCGTTGGGAACCGGAGCTGAATGAAGCCATACCAAACGACGAGCGTGACACCACGA
TGCCTGTAGCAATGGCAACAACGTTGCGCAAACTATTAACTGGCGAACTACTTACTCTAGCTTCCCGGCA
ACAATTAATAGACTGGATGGAGGCGGATAAAGTTGCAGGACCACTTCTGCGCTCGGCCCTTCCGGCTGGC
TGGTTTATTGCTGATAAATCTGGAGCCGGTGAGCGTGGAAGCCGCGGTATCATTGCAGCACTGGGGCCAG
ATGGTAAGCCCTCCCGTATCGTAGTTATCTACACGACGGGGAGTCAGGCAACTATGGATGAACGAAATAG
ACAGATCGCTGAGATAGGTGCCTCACTGATTAAGCATTGGTAACTGTCAGACCAAGTTTACTCATATATA
CTTTAGATTGATTTAAAACTTCATTTTTAATTTAAAAGGATCTAGGTGAAGATCCTTTTTGATAATCTCA
TGACCAAAATCCCTTAACGTGAGTTTTCGTTCCACTGAGCGTCAGACCCCGTAGAAAAGATCAAAGGATC
TTCTTGAGATCCTTTTTTTCTGCGCGTAATCTGCTGCTTGCAAACAAAAAAACCACCGCTACCAGCGGTG
GTTTGTTTGCCGGATCAAGAGCTACCAACTCTTTTTCCGAAGGTAACTGGCTTCAGCAGAGCGCAGATAC
CAAATACTGTTCTTCTAGTGTAGCCGTAGTTAGGCCACCACTTCAAGAACTCTGTAGCACCGCCTACATA
CCTCGCTCTGCTAATCCTGTTACCAGTGGCTGCTGCCAGTGGCGATAAGTCGTGTCTTACCGGGTTGGAC
TCAAGACGATAGTTACCGGATAAGGCGCAGCGGTCGGGCTGAACGGGGGGTTCGTGCACACAGCCCAGCT
TGGAGCGAACGACCTACACCGAACTGAGATACCTACAGCGTGAGCTATGAGAAAGCGCCACGCTTCCCGA
AGGGAGAAAGGCGGACAGGTATCCGGTAAGCGGCAGGGTCGGAACAGGAGAGCGCACGAGGGAGCTTCCA
GGGGGAAACGCCTGGTATCTTTATAGTCCTGTCGGGTTTCGCCACCTCTGACTTGAGCGTCGATTTTTGT
GATGCTCGTCAGGGGGGCGGAGCCTATGGAAAAACGCCAGCAACGCGGCCTTTTTACGGTTCCTGGCCTT
TTGCTGGCCTTTTGCTCACATGT
